Addgene plasmid #214531: AiP1731 - pAAV-AiE2386m-minBG-SYFP2-WPRE-BGHpA
Purpose: AiE2386m is an enhancer sequence, designed to drive AAV-mediated transgene expression in specific populations of brain cells
Depositing lab: Allen Institute for Brain Science & Bosiljka Tasic. Depositing organization: Allen Institute. Publication: A suite of enhancer AAVs and transgenic mouse lines for genetic access to cortical cell types. Ben-Simon Y, Hooper M, Narayan S, Daigle TL, Dwivedi D, Way SW, Oster A, Stafford DA, Mich JK, Taormina MJ, Martinez RA, Opitz-Araya X, Roth JR, Alexander JR, Allen S, Amster A, Arbuckle J, Ayala A, Baker PM, Bakken TE, Barcelli T, Barta S, Bendrick J, Bertagnolli D, Bielstein C, Bishwakarma P, Bowlus J, Boyer G, Brouner K, Casian B, Casper T, Chakka AB, Chakrabarty R, Chance RK, Chavan S, Clark M, Colbert K, Collman F, Daniel S, Departee M, DiValentin P, Donadio N, Dotson N, Egdorf T, Fliss T, Gabitto M, Garcia J, Gary A, Gasperini M, Gloe J, Goldy J, Gore BB, Graybuck L, Greisman N, Haeseleer F, Halterman C, Haradon Z, Hastings SD, Helback O, Ho W, Hockemeyer D, Huang C, Huff S, Hunker A, Johansen N, Jones D, Juneau Z, Kalmbach B, Kannan M, Khem S, Kussick E, Kutsal R, Larsen R, Lee C, Lee AY, Leibly M, Lenz GH, Li S, Liang E, Lusk N, Madigan Z, Malloy J, Malone J, McCue R, Melchor J, Mollenkopf T, Moosman S, Morin E, Newman D, Ng L, Ngo K, Omstead V, Otto S, Oyama A, Pena N, Pham T, Phillips E, Pom CA, Potekhina L, Ransford S, Ray PL, Rette D, Reynoldson C, Rimorin C, Rocha D, Ruiz A, Sanchez REA, Sawyer L, Sedeno-Cortes A, Sevigny JP, Shapovalova N, Shepard N, Shulga L, Sigler AR, Siverts L, Soliman S, Somasundaram S, Staats B, Stewart K, Szelenyi E, Tieu M, Trader C, Tran A, van Velthoven CTJ, Walker M, Wang Y, Weed N, Wirthlin M, Wood T, Wynalda B, Yao Z, Zhou T, Ariza J, Dee N, Reding M, Ronellenfitch K, Mufti S, Sunkin SM, Smith KA, Esposito L, Waters J, Thyagarajan B, Yao S, Lein ES, Zeng H, Levi BP, Ngai J, Ting JT, Tasic B. Cell. 2025 May 16:S0092-8674(25)00513-6. doi: 10.1016/j.cell.2025.05.002. PubMed 40403729.
Backbone
  Vector backbone: pAAV2
  Vector type: AAV
Growth in bacteria
  Bacterial resistance: Ampicillin, 100 μg/mL
  Growth temperature: 37°C
  Growth strain: NEB Stable
  Copy number: High Copy
Gene/Insert
  Gene/Insert name: SYFP2
  Species: Synthetic
  Promoter: minBG
  Cloning method: Gibson Cloning
Terms and licenses: Academic/Nonprofit Terms; Industry Terms: Not Available to Industry
Depositor comments: 5' Cloning Site: SgrAI (destroyed), 3' Cloning Site: SgrAI (destroyed). Please visit https://doi.org/10.1101/2024.06.10.597244 for bioRxiv preprint.
How to cite: AiP1731 - pAAV-AiE2386m-minBG-SYFP2-WPRE-BGHpA was a gift from Allen Institute for Brain Science & Bosiljka Tasic (Addgene plasmid # 214531 ; http://n2t.net/addgene:214531 ; RRID:Addgene_214531)
