[The description below was written by a language model from this plasmid's Addgene catalogue record and pLannotate feature annotations shown in this document.]
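Description:
AiP1731 - pAAV-AiE2386m-minBG-SYFP2-WPRE-BGHpA is an adeno-associated virus transfer plasmid built on a pAAV2 backbone and intended for packaging a reporter genome into recombinant AAV for delivery to brain tissue. In bacteria it is maintained as a high-copy plasmid through a ColE1/pUC-type origin and selected with ampicillin via the β-lactamase gene and its native promoter. The backbone also carries an f1 phage origin and short remnants of pBR322 rop and bom sequences. The sequenced record is 4,884 nt.

The payload lies between AAV2 inverted terminal repeats, which provide the signals for replication and encapsidation of the intervening DNA. One ITR is annotated in full, whereas the other is detected only as two short fragments, which may reflect the difficulty of sequencing or annotating these structured repeats rather than a real truncation. Within the ITRs, the enhancer AiE2386m is placed upstream of a minimal beta-globin promoter (minBG). This promoter has little activity on its own, so expression depends on the cell-type specificity of the enhancer. Neither element is called out in the automated feature table, but the unannotated stretch between the SYFP2 coding sequence and the fragmentary ITR is where they would be expected. The transcript encodes SYFP2, a fast-maturing monomeric yellow fluorescent protein derived from Aequorea victoria. It is followed by a WPRE, annotated as two fragments and so possibly a shortened version, which enhances transcript stability and expression, and by the bovine growth hormone polyadenylation signal.

The construct belongs to a suite of enhancer AAVs for genetic access to cortical cell types, with fluorescence marking the brain cell populations in which the enhancer is active. The record does not state which populations AiE2386m targets.
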