Features (pLannotate 1.2.2; 14 found; start..end, strand, type, name):
    438..1298    -  CDS            AmpR: β-lactamase; bla; confers resistance to ampicillin, carbenicillin, and related antibiotics
   1299..1403    -  promoter       AmpR promoter: bla
   1498..1533    +  CDS            rop (fragment): Rop protein, which maintains plasmids at low copy number; rop
   1635..1684    +  misc_feature   bom (fragment): basis of mobility region from pBR322
   1685..2140    -  rep_origin     f1 ori (sequence partly withheld): f1 bacteriophage origin of replication; arrow indicates direction of (+) strand synthesis
   2159..2210    +  misc_feature   bom (fragment): basis of mobility region from pBR322
   2215..2355    -  repeat_region  AAV2 ITR: inverted terminal repeat of adeno-associated virus serotype 2 inverted
   2473..2584    -  polyA_signal   bGH poly(A) signal: bovine growth hormone polyadenylation signal
   2601..2681    -  misc_feature   WPRE (fragment): woodchuck hepatitis virus posttranscriptional regulatory element
   2687..2844    -  misc_feature   WPRE (fragment): woodchuck hepatitis virus posttranscriptional regulatory element
   2884..3600    -  CDS            SYFP2: SYFP2 is a basic (constitutively fluorescent) yellow fluorescent protein published in 2006, derived from Aequorea victoria. It is reported to be a very rapidly-maturing monomer with moderate acid sensitivity.
   4407..4434    -  repeat_region  AAV2 ITR (fragment): inverted terminal repeat of adeno-associated virus serotype 2 inverted
   4463..4490    -  repeat_region  AAV2 ITR (fragment): inverted terminal repeat of adeno-associated virus serotype 2 inverted
   4563..267     -  rep_origin     ori (across the origin): high-copy-number ColE1/pMB1/pBR322/pUC origin of replication
>Addgene plasmid #214531 | AiP1731 - pAAV-AiE2386m-minBG-SYFP2-WPRE-BGHpA | addgene full sequence | sequence record 433045 | Addgene NGS Result
GTAAGACACGACTTATCGCCACTGGCAGCAGCCACTGGTAACAGGATTAGCAGAGCGAGGTATGTAGGCG
GTGCTACAGAGTTCTTGAAGTGGTGGCCTAACTACGGCTACACTAGAAGAACAGTATTTGGTATCTGCGC
TCTGCTGAAGCCAGTTACCTTCGGAAAAAGAGTTGGTAGCTCTTGATCCGGCAAACAAACCACCGCTGGT
AGCGGTGGTTTTTTTGTTTGCAAGCAGCAGATTACGCGCAGAAAAAAAGGATCTCAAGAAGATCCTTTGA
TCTTTTCTACGGGGTCTGACGCTCAGTGGAACGAAAACTCACGTTAAGGGATTTTGGTCATGAGATTATC
AAAAAGGATCTTCACCTAGATCCTTTTAAATTAAAAATGAAGTTTTAAATCAATCTAAAGTATATATGAG
TAAACTTGGTCTGACAGTTACCAATGCTTAATCAGTGAGGCACCTATCTCAGCGATCTGTCTATTTCGTT
CATCCATAGTTGCCTGACTCCCCGTCGTGTAGATAACTACGATACGGGAGGGCTTACCATCTGGCCCCAG
TGCTGCAATGATACCGCGAGACCCACGCTCACCGGCTCCAGATTTATCAGCAATAAACCAGCCAGCCGGA
AGGGCCGAGCGCAGAAGTGGTCCTGCAACTTTATCCGCCTCCATCCAGTCTATTAATTGTTGCCGGGAAG
CTAGAGTAAGTAGTTCGCCAGTTAATAGTTTGCGCAACGTTGTTGCCATTGCTACAGGCATCGTGGTGTC
ACGCTCGTCGTTTGGTATGGCTTCATTCAGCTCCGGTTCCCAACGATCAAGGCGAGTTACATGATCCCCC
ATGTTGTGCAAAAAAGCGGTTAGCTCCTTCGGTCCTCCGATCGTTGTCAGAAGTAAGTTGGCCGCAGTGT
TATCACTCATGGTTATGGCAGCACTGCATAATTCTCTTACTGTCATGCCATCCGTAAGATGCTTTTCTGT
GACTGGTGAGTACTCAACCAAGTCATTCTGAGAATAGTGTATGCGGCGACCGAGTTGCTCTTGCCCGGCG
TCAATACGGGATAATACCGCGCCACATAGCAGAACTTTAAAAGTGCTCATCATTGGAAAACGTTCTTCGG
GGCGAAAACTCTCAAGGATCTTACCGCTGTTGAGATCCAGTTCGATGTAACCCACTCGTGCACCCAACTG
ATCTTCAGCATCTTTTACTTTCACCAGCGTTTCTGGGTGAGCAAAAACAGGAAGGCAAAATGCCGCAAAA
AAGGGAATAAGGGCGACACGGAAATGTTGAATACTCATACTCTTCCTTTTTCAATATTATTGAAGCATTT
ATCAGGGTTATTGTCTCATGAGCGGATACATATTTGAATGTATTTAGAAAAATAAACAAATAGGGGTTCC
GCGCACATTTCCCCGAAAAGTGCCACCTGACGTCTAAGAAACCATTATTATCATGACATTAACCTATAAA
AATAGGCGTATCACGAGGCCCTTTCGTCTCGCGCGTTTCGGTGATGACGGTGAAAACCTCTGACACATGC
AGCTCCCGGAGACGGTCACAGCTTGTCTGTAAGCGGATGCCGGGAGCAGACAAGCCCGTCAGGGCGCGTC
AGCGGGTGTTGGCGGGTGTCGGGGCTGGCTTAACTATGCGGCATCAGAGCAGATTGTACTGAGAGTGCAC
CATAAAATTGTAAACGTTAATATTTTGTTAAAATTCGCGTTAAATTTTTGTTAAATCAGCTCATTTTTTA
ACCAATAGACCGAAATCGGCAAAATCCCTTATAAATCAAAAGAATAGCCCGAGATAGAGT
[37 nt withheld, positions 1811-1847]
AAAGAACGTGGACTCCAACGTCAAAGG
[141 nt withheld, positions 1875-2015]
G
[46 nt withheld, positions 2017-2062]
A
[95 nt withheld, positions 2064-2158]
TATGCGGTGTGAAATACCGCACAGATGCGTAAGGAGAAAATACCGCATCAGGCGCCCCTGCAGGCAGCTG
CGCGCTCGCTCGCTCACTGAGGCCGCCCGGGCAAAGCCCGGGCGTCGGGCGACCTTTGGTCGCCCGGCCT
CAGTGAGCGAGCGAGCGCGCAGAGAGGGAGTGGCCAACTCCATCACTAGGGGTTCCTGCGGCCGCTCGGT
CCGCACGTGAGATCTCATGCCTGCTATTGTCTTCCCAATCCTCCCCCTTGCTGTCCTGCCCCACCCCACC
CCCCAGAATAGAATGACACCTACTCAGACAATGCGATGCAATTTCCTCATTTTATTAGGAAAGGACAGTG
GGAGTGGCACCTTCCAGGGTCAAGGAAGGCACGGGGGAGGGGCAAACAACAGATGGCTGGCAACTAGAAG
GCACAGTCGAAGATCTCTCGAGCCACGGAATTGTCAGTGCCCAACAGCCGAGCCCCTGTCCAGCAGCGGG
CAAGGCAGGCGGCGATGAGTTCCGCCGTGGCAAGAACTAACCAGGATTTATACAAGGAGGAGAAAATGAA
AGCCATACGGGAAGCAATAGCATGATACAAAGGCATTAAAGCAGCGTATCCACATAGCGTAAAAGGAGCA
ACATAGTTAAGAATACCAGTCAATCTTTCACAAATTTTGTAATCCAGAGGTTGATTATGATATCGAATTC
GCGGCCGCGGCGCGCCGTCGACTTACTTGTACAGCTCGTCCATGCCGAGAGTGATCCCGGCGGCGGTCAC
GAACTCCAGCAGGACCATGTGATCGCGCTTCTCGTTGGGGTCTTTGCTCAGCTTGGACTGGTAGCTCAGG
TAGTGGTTGTCGGGCAGCAGCACGGGGCCGTCGCCGATGGGGGTGTTCTGCTGGTAGTGGTCGGCGAGCT
GCACGCCGCCGTCCTCGATGTTGTGGCGGATCTTGAAGTTGGCCTTGATGCCGTTCTTCTGCTTGTCGGC
GGTGATATAGACGTTGTGGCTGTTGTAGTTGTACTCCAGCTTGTGCCCCAGGATGTTGCCGTCCTCCTTG
AAGTCGATGCCCTTCAGCTCGATGCGGTTCACCAGGGTGTCGCCCTCGAACTTCACCTCGGCGCGGGTCT
TGTAGTTGCCGTCGTCCTTGAAGAAGATGGTGCGCTCCTGGACGTAGCCTTCGGGCATGGCGGACTTGAA
GAAGTCGTGCTGCTTCATGTGGTCGGGGTAGCGGGCGAAGCACTGCACGCCGTAGCCCAGGGTGGTCACG
AGGGTGGGCCAGGGCACGGGCAGCTTGCCGGTGGTGCAGATCAGCTTCAGGGTCAGCTTGCCGTAGGTGG
CATCGCCCTCGCCCTCGCCGGACACGCTGAACTTGTGGCCGTTTACGTCGCCGTCCAGCTCGACCAGGAT
GGGCACCACCCCGGTGAACAGCTCCTCGCCCTTGCTCACCATGGTGGCGACCGGTAGCGCTAGCTTCGAA
AGATCTGGATCCCAGAAGCAAATGTAAGCAATAGATGGCTCTGCCCTGACTTTTATGCCCAGCCCGAGCT
CCGACTCTAGCTGAGAAGAAGATGAATTAAGGAGACTGTTGAAGTCATGTGAATTTGAGGTCACAAAGAC
CAGTCGTTAGTTAACCTAGTACCGAGAAACTGAAGAAAGATGTCTATGGATTTCATTTATATTATTAGTG
CCGACTTAGTGATTTGATTTTTCTCTGCTATGGATATATAAGGAACTCCTGTCTCATGCTTTCTATTCCA
AACAACTATAATGATGTACACTCAACTTTTTAAGTTTAAATGAAACATTTTTTTAAAAAAATGAAACACT
TTTGTCCCTGCTTAGCTTTTTTCAGACTTCTGAAACTCTTAAATGTTCTTATTTTCATAGCACTGTAGTT
ACATGCATACATTCACATTATGTAATATAGTTATTTGCATGTCCTTGTTAAAATAACATAATTAGAAACA
TTGGTTATACAACCAAGGTCTTACTCGTAATGTCATATTTAAGGATGATGTTTCTTTAATCCACCGCAAT
CACACATTTTAGGAAAGTAAGTTTTAATGTTATAGAATCAATACCTGCAAATCCTTCTTAGAAAATTAAC
TCAAACCTAATTACAAGATCCCAGCCTAAGAGGTGGGCAAGGTCAGTAACTTGTAGGCCAGGCACTCCTA
GGACATTTGGGGCGATTATTACTCTTACAACGCGTGCGGCCGCAGGAACCCCTAGTGATGGAGTTGGCCA
CTCCCTCTCTGCGCGCTCGCTCGCTCACTGAGGCCGGGCGACCAAAGGTCGCCCGACGCCCGGGCGGCCT
CAGTGAGCGAGCGAGCGCGCAGCTGCCTGCAGGACATGTGAGCAAAAGGCCAGCAAAAGGCCAGGAACCG
TAAAAAGGCCGCGTTGCTGGCGTTTTTCCATAGGCTCCGCCCCCCTGACGAGCATCACAAAAATCGACGC
TCAAGTCAGAGGTGGCGAAACCCGACAGGACTATAAAGATACCAGGCGTTTCCCCCTGGAAGCTCCCTCG
TGCGCTCTCCTGTTCCGACCCTGCCGCTTACCGGATACCTGTCCGCCTTTCTCCCTTCGGGAAGCGTGGC
GCTTTCTCATAGCTCACGCTGTAGGTATCTCAGTTCGGTGTAGGTCGTTCGCTCCAAGCTGGGCTGTGTG
CACGAACCCCCCGTTCAGCCCGACCGCTGCGCCTTATCCGGTAACTATCGTCTTGAGTCCAACCCG
